Addgene plasmid #61536: TetO-FUW-Hes5
Purpose: Expresses Hes5 in mammalian cells
Depositing lab: Rudolf Jaenisch. Depositing organization: Whitehead Institute for Biomedical Research. Publication: Direct Lineage Conversion of Adult Mouse Liver Cells and B Lymphocytes to Neural Stem Cells. Cassady JP, D'Alessio AC, Sarkar S, Dani VS, Fan ZP, Ganz K, Roessler R, Sur M, Young RA, Jaenisch R. Stem Cell Reports. 2014 Nov 6. pii: S2213-6711(14)00307-5. doi: 10.1016/j.stemcr.2014.10.001. PubMed 25454632.
Backbone
  Vector backbone: TetO-FUW
  Backbone size w/o insert (bp): 8376
  Total vector size (bp): 8895
  Vector type: Mammalian Expression, Lentiviral
Growth in bacteria
  Bacterial resistance: Ampicillin, 100 μg/mL
  Growth temperature: 37°C
  Growth strain: Stbl3
  Copy number: High Copy
Gene/Insert
  Gene/Insert name: Hes5
  Species: M. musculus (mouse)
  Insert size (bp): 519
  Entrez Gene: Hes5 (a.k.a. bHLHb38)
  Cloning method: Restriction Enzyme; 5′ cloning site EcoRI (not destroyed); 3′ cloning site EcoRI (not destroyed)
  Sequencing primers: 5′ AAGACCACCGCACAGCAAGC; 3′ TTCCGCCGTGGCAATAGGGA
Terms and licenses: Academic/Nonprofit Terms; Industry Terms: Not Available to Industry
How to cite: TetO-FUW-Hes5 was a gift from Rudolf Jaenisch (Addgene plasmid # 61536 ; http://n2t.net/addgene:61536 ; RRID:Addgene_61536)
