[The description below was written by a language model from this plasmid's Addgene catalogue record.]
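Description:
TetO-FUW-Hes5 is a lentiviral mammalian expression plasmid built on the TetO-FUW backbone, carrying the mouse Hes5 coding sequence (also known as bHLHb38) as a 519 bp insert in a construct of about 8.9 kb. The insert was placed into a single EcoRI site, which is retained at both junctions, so the cloning was non-directional. The plasmid is maintained in bacteria as a high-copy, ampicillin-selected construct, and the recorded host is a recombination-deficient strain of the kind commonly used to keep the repeated LTR sequences of lentiviral vectors stable. No feature table is provided, so the promoter, viral elements and any post-transcriptional elements are not itemised. The backbone name indicates a tetracycline operator-controlled promoter in an FUW-type lentiviral frame, which would make expression doxycycline-inducible in cells that also supply a reverse tetracycline transactivator. No tag, reporter or mammalian selection marker is recorded.

Hes5 is a basic helix-loop-helix transcriptional repressor that acts downstream of Notch signalling and is associated with maintenance of neural progenitor identity. The stated purpose is expression of Hes5 in mammalian cells, and the associated publication concerns direct lineage conversion of adult mouse liver cells and B lymphocytes into neural stem cells. This suggests the plasmid serves as a transfer vector, packaged into lentiviral particles with helper plasmids, to deliver Hes5 as a candidate factor in transcription factor-driven reprogramming experiments. The record does not say which other factors it was combined with.
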