>Addgene plasmid #61536 | TetO-FUW-Hes5 | addgene partial sequence | sequence record 102415 | LNCX 5'-AGCTCGTTTAGTGAACCGTCAGATC-3'
TTTTGACCTCCATAGAAGACACCGGGACCGATCCAGCCTCCGCGGCCCCGAATTCGCCGCCACCATGGCC
CCAAGTACCGTGGCGGTGGAGATGCTCAGTCCCAAGGAGAAAAACCGACTGCGGAAGCCGGTGGTGGAGA
AGATGCGTCGGGACCGCATCAACAGCAGCATAGAGCAGCTGAAGCTGCTGCTGGAGCAGGAGTTCGCGCG
GCACCAGCCCAACTCCAAGCTGGAGAAGGCCGACATCCTGGAGATGGCCGTCAGCTACCTGAAACACAGC
AAAGCCTTCGCCGCGGCCGCCGGCCCCAAGAGCCTGCACCAGGACTACAGCGAGGGCTACTCCTGGTGCC
TGCAGGAGGCGGTACAGTTCCTGACCCTGCAC
