>Addgene plasmid #61536 | TetO-FUW-Hes5 | addgene partial sequence | sequence record 102416 | WPRE-R 5'-CATAGCGTAAAAGGAGCAACA-3'
TTTTGTAATCCAGAGGTTGATTATCGATAAGCTTGATATCGAATTCTCACCAGGGCCGCCAGAGGCCGCA
GGCGGGTTGGCGCGAGGTGGAGACCGCAGCAGCAGCAGCCTTAGCGGAGGAGCGGGCCGGTTGGGGCGCA
GCTCCGGGCGCCGGGGGCTCCTTGGCAGGAGCGGCGGGAGCTGGGGGCCGCTGGAAGTGGTAAAGCAGCT
TCATCTGCGTGTCGCTGGCGGCGTGCAGGGTCAGGAACTGTACCGCCTCCTGCAGGCACCAGGAGTAGCC
CTCGCTGTAGTCCTGGTGCAGGCTCTTGGGGCCGGCGGCCGCGGCGAAGGCTTTGCTGTGTTTCAGGTAG
CTGACGGCCATCTCCAGGATGTCGGCCTTCTCCAGCTTGGAGTTGGGCTGGTGCCGCGCGAACTCCTGCT
CCAGCAGCAGCTTCAGCTGCTCTATGCTGCTGTTGATGCGGTCCCGACGCATCTTCTCCACCACCGGCTT
CCGCAGTCGGTTTTTCTCCTTGGGACTGAGCATCTCCACCGCCACGGTACTTGGGGCCATGGTGGCGGCG
AATTCGGGGCCGCGGAGGCTGGATCGGTCCCGGTGTCTTCTATGGAGGTCAAAACAGCGTGGATGGCGTC
TCCAGGCGATCTGACGGTTCACTAAACGAGCTCTGCTTATATAGGCCTCCCACC
